>Addgene plasmid #42776 | TAL3313 | depositor partial sequence | sequence record 57896 | TAL3313 sequence 2430 bps
TCTAGAGCTAGCACCATGGACTACAAAGACCATGACGGTGATTATAAAGATCATGACATCGATTACAAGG
ATGACGATGACAAGATGGCCCCCAAGAAGAAGAGGAAGGTGGGCATTCACCGCGGGGTACCTATGGTGGA
CTTGAGGACACTCGGTTATTCGCAACAGCAACAGGAGAAAATCAAGCCTAAGGTCAGGAGCACCGTCGCG
CAACACCACGAGGCGCTTGTGGGGCATGGCTTCACTCATGCGCATATTGTCGCGCTTTCACAGCACCCTG
CGGCGCTTGGGACGGTGGCTGTCAAATACCAAGATATGATTGCGGCCCTGCCCGAAGCCACGCACGAGGC
AATTGTAGGGGTCGGTAAACAGTGGTCGGGAGCGCGAGCACTTGAGGCGCTGCTGACTGTGGCGGGTGAG
CTTAGGGGGCCTCCGCTCCAGCTCGACACCGGGCAGCTGCTGAAGATCGCGAAGAGAGGGGGAGTAACAG
CGGTAGAGGCAGTGCACGCCTGGCGCAATGCGCTCACCGGGGCCCCCTTGAACCTGACCCCAGACCAGGT
AGTCGCAATCGCGAACAATAATGGGGGAAAGCAAGCCCTGGAAACCGTGCAAAGGTTGTTGCCGGTCCTT
TGTCAAGACCACGGCCTTACACCGGAGCAAGTCGTGGCCATTGCATCCCACGACGGTGGCAAACAGGCTC
TTGAGACGGTTCAGAGACTTCTCCCAGTTCTCTGTCAAGCCCACGGGCTGACTCCCGATCAAGTTGTAGC
GATTGCGTCGCATGACGGAGGGAAACAAGCATTGGAGACTGTCCAACGGCTCCTTCCCGTGTTGTGTCAA
GCCCACGGTTTGACGCCTGCACAAGTGGTCGCCATCGCCAACAACAACGGCGGTAAGCAGGCGCTGGAAA
CAGTACAGCGCCTGCTGCCTGTACTGTGCCAGGATCATGGACTGACCCCAGACCAGGTAGTCGCAATCGC
GAACAATAATGGGGGAAAGCAAGCCCTGGAAACCGTGCAAAGGTTGTTGCCGGTCCTTTGTCAAGACCAC
GGCCTTACACCGGAGCAAGTCGTGGCCATTGCAAGCAATGGGGGTGGCAAACAGGCTCTTGAGACGGTTC
AGAGACTTCTCCCAGTTCTCTGTCAAGCCCACGGGCTGACTCCCGATCAAGTTGTAGCGATTGCGTCCAA
CGGTGGAGGGAAACAAGCATTGGAGACTGTCCAACGGCTCCTTCCCGTGTTGTGTCAAGCCCACGGTTTG
ACGCCTGCACAAGTGGTCGCCATCGCCAGCCATGATGGCGGTAAGCAGGCGCTGGAAACAGTACAGCGCC
TGCTGCCTGTACTGTGCCAGGATCATGGACTGACCCCAGACCAGGTAGTCGCAATCGCGTCACATGACGG
GGGAAAGCAAGCCCTGGAAACCGTGCAAAGGTTGTTGCCGGTCCTTTGTCAAGACCACGGCCTTACACCG
GAGCAAGTCGTGGCCATTGCAAGCAATGGGGGTGGCAAACAGGCTCTTGAGACGGTTCAGAGACTTCTCC
CAGTTCTCTGTCAAGCCCACGGGCTGACTCCCGATCAAGTTGTAGCGATTGCGTCGCATGACGGAGGGAA
ACAAGCATTGGAGACTGTCCAACGGCTCCTTCCCGTGTTGTGTCAAGCCCACGGTTTGACGCCTGCACAA
GTGGTCGCCATCGCCTCGAATGGCGGCGGTAAGCAGGCGCTGGAAACAGTACAGCGCCTGCTGCCTGTAC
TGTGCCAGGATCATGGACTGACCCCAGACCAGGTAGTCGCAATCGCGTCACATGACGGGGGAAAGCAAGC
CCTGGAAACCGTGCAAAGGTTGTTGCCGGTCCTTTGTCAAGACCACGGCCTTACACCGGAGCAAGTCGTG
GCCATTGCAAGCAACATCGGTGGCAAACAGGCTCTTGAGACGGTTCAGAGACTTCTCCCAGTTCTCTGTC
AAGCCCACGGGCTGACTCCCGATCAAGTTGTAGCGATTGCGTCCAACGGTGGAGGGAAACAAGCATTGGA
GACTGTCCAACGGCTCCTTCCCGTGTTGTGTCAAGCCCACGGTTTGACGCCTGCACAAGTGGTCGCCATC
GCCAGCCATGATGGCGGTAAGCAGGCGCTGGAAACAGTACAGCGCCTGCTGCCTGTACTGTGCCAGGATC
ATGGACTGACACCCGAACAGGTGGTCGCCATTGCTTCCCACGACGGAGGACGGCCAGCCTTGGAGTCCAT
CGTAGCCCAATTGTCCAGGCCCGATCCCGCGTTGGCTGCGTTAACGAATGACCATCTGGTGGCGTTGGCA
TGTCTTGGTGGACGACCCGCGCTCGATGCAGTCAAAAAGGGTCTGCCTCATGCTCCCGCATTGATCAAAA
GAACCAACCGGCGGATTCCCGAGAGAACTTCCCATCGAGTCGCGGGATCC
