>Addgene plasmid #42776 | TAL3313 | addgene partial sequence | sequence record 60770 | JDS-TALEN-F 5'-TAGGGGTCGGTAAACAGTGG-3'
CTGTGGCGGGTGAGCTTAGGGGGCCTCCGCTCCAGCTCGACACCGGGCAGCTGCTGAAGATCGCGAAGAG
AGGGGGAGTAACAGCGGTAGAGGCAGTGCACGCCTGGCGCAATGCGCTCACCGGGGCCCCCTTGAACCTG
ACCCCAGACCAGGTAGTCGCAATCGCGAACAATAATGGGGGAAAGCAAGCCCTGGAAACCGTGCAAAGGT
TGTTGCCGGTCCTTTGTCAAGACCACGGCCTTACACCGGAGCAAGTCGTGGCCATTGCATCCCACGACGG
TGGCAAACAGGCTCTTGAGACGGTTCAGAGACTTCTCCCAGTTCTCTGTCAAGCCCACGGGCTGACTCCC
GATCAAGTTGTAGCGATTGCGTCGCATGACGGAGGGAAACAAGCATTGGAGACTGTCCAACGGCTCCTTC
CCGTGTTGTGTCAAGCCCACGGTTTGACGCCTGCACAAGTGGTCGCCATCGCCAACAACAACGGCGGTAA
GCAGGCGCTGGAAACAGTACAGCGCCTGCTGCCTGTACTGTGCCAGGATCATGGACTGACCCCAGACCAG
GTAGTCGCAATCGCGAACAATAATGGGGGAAAGCAAGCCCTGGAAACCGTGCAAAGGTTGTTGCCGGTCC
TTTGTCAAGACCACGGCCTTACACCGGAGCAAGTCGTGGCCATTGCAAGCAATGGGGGTGGCAAACAGGC
TCTTGAGACGGTTCAGAGACTTCTCCCAGTTCTCTGTCAAGCCCACGGGCTGACTCCCGATCAAGTTGTA
GCGATTGCGTCCAACGGTGGAGGGAAACAAGCATTGGAGACTGTCCAACGGCTCCTT
