[The description below was written by a language model from this plasmid's Addgene catalogue record.]
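Description:
TAL3313 is a TALEN expression plasmid built on the JDS71 backbone, a roughly 6.4 kb mammalian expression vector that also carries a T7 promoter. It is propagated in E. coli as a high-copy plasmid under ampicillin selection. The record does not include a feature table, so the origin of replication and polyadenylation signal are not explicitly documented, although the use of a BGH reverse sequencing primer suggests a BGH terminator region downstream of the coding sequence.

The insert, about 1.6 kb, is an engineered TAL effector repeat array designated ZebrafishCommunity-mef2aa-right, designed to recognise a defined 18-nucleotide site in the zebrafish mef2aa (mef2a) gene. It is not a copy of the zebrafish gene itself but a DNA-binding domain directed against it. The array was cloned by restriction enzyme methods that destroyed the cloning sites, placing it in frame with backbone-encoded elements: an N-terminal 3X FLAG tag for detection and a C-terminal wild-type FokI nuclease domain. Because FokI cleaves only as a dimer, this "right" monomer is intended to be used with a matching "left" TALEN that binds the opposite half-site, so that the two nuclease domains come together over the spacer and introduce a double-strand break. Error-prone repair of that break can produce indel mutations that disrupt the gene.

The CMV promoter drives expression in transfected cells. The T7 promoter allows in vitro transcription of TALEN mRNA, the format generally used for embryo injection, consistent with the associated work on targeted gene disruption in somatic zebrafish cells.
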