Addgene plasmid #42776: TAL3313
Depositing lab: Keith Joung. Depositing organization: Massachusetts General Hospital. Publication: Targeted gene disruption in somatic zebrafish cells using engineered TALENs. Sander JD, Cade L, Khayter C, Reyon D, Peterson RT, Joung JK, Yeh JR. Nat Biotechnol. 2011 Aug 5;29(8):697-8. doi: 10.1038/nbt.1934. PubMed 21822241.
Backbone
  Vector backbone: JDS71
  Backbone manufacturer: Addgene plasmid #32287
  Backbone size w/o insert (bp): 6447
  Vector type: Mammalian Expression ; T7
Growth in bacteria
  Bacterial resistance: Ampicillin, 100 μg/mL
  Growth temperature: 37°C
  Growth strain: XL1 Blue
  Copy number: High Copy
Gene/Insert
  Gene/Insert name: ZebrafishCommunity-mef2aa-right (alt name: mef2aa)
  Species: D. rerio (zebrafish)
  Insert size (bp): 1640
  Entrez Gene: mef2a (a.k.a. DKEYP-96F6.1, wu:fd19d02)
  Promoter: CMV
  Tag / fusion protein: 3X Flag (N terminal on backbone); WT FOKI (C terminal on backbone)
  Cloning method: Restriction Enzyme; 5′ cloning site N/A (destroyed during cloning); 3′ cloning site N/A (destroyed during cloning)
  Sequencing primers: 5′ CMV-F; 3′ BGH-rev
Terms and licenses: Academic/Nonprofit Terms; Industry Terms: Not Available to Industry
Depositor comments: Target binding site: TGCCGGTTCCTCTCATCC It is strongly recommended that users perform a diagnostic digest to verify this plasmid prior to use. For example, a double digest of the plasmid with BamHI and KpnI should result in two bands at 2.3kb and 5.8kb.
How to cite: TAL3313 was a gift from Keith Joung (Addgene plasmid # 42776 ; http://n2t.net/addgene:42776 ; RRID:Addgene_42776)
